>Addgene plasmid #139729 | pCO486 | depositor full sequence | sequence record 270387 | Full Sequence
GCCTTTGAGTGAGCTGATACCGCTCGCCGCAGCCGAACGACCGAGCGCAGCGAGTCAGTGAGCGAGGAAG
CGGAAGAGCGCCCACCTGCTCATGATCGGCGCGCCCTATGGAGGTCAACATGGTGGAGCACGACACTCTG
GTCTACTCCAAAAATGTCAAAGATACAGTCTCAGAAGATCAAAGGGCTATTGAGACTTTTCAACAAAGGA
TAATTTCGGGAAACCTCCTCGGATTCCATTGCCCAGCTATCTGTCACTTCATCGAAAGGACAGTAGAAAA
GGAAGGTGGCTCCTACAAATGCCATCATTGCGATAAAGGAAAGGCTATCATTCAAGATCTCTCTGCCGAC
AGTGGTCCCAAAGATGGACCCCCACCCACGAGGAGCATCGTGGAAAAAGAAGAGGTTCCAACCACGTCTA
CAAAGCAAGTGGATTGATGTGACATCTCCACTGACGTAAGGGATGACGCACAATCCCACTATCCTTCGCA
AGACCCTTCCTCTATATAAGGAAGTTCATTTCATTTGGAGAGGACACGCTCGAGTATAAGAGCTCATTTT
TACAACAATTACCAACAACAACAAACAACAAACAACATTACAATTACATTTACAATTATCGATACAATGG
TGCAGGACACTTCAAGTGCTAGCACAAGTCCAATTTTAACCAGATGGTATATAGACACTCGACCTCTCAC
GGCAAGTACCGCCGCACTTCCGCTGCTGGAAACGCTGCAACCAGCTGATCAGATCTCCGTCCAAAAATAT
TATCATCTCAAGGACAAGCACATGTCACTTGCCTCCAACCTTTTGAAGTATTTATTCGTTCATCGAAATT
GCCGAATACCATGGAGTAGTATTGTCATATCAAGAACGCCCGACCCGCACAGAAGGCCTTGCTATATACC
TCCTTCAGGTTCACAAGAGGACTCCTTCAAAGACGGATATACGGGAATCAACGTAGAATTCAACGTTAGT
CACCAAGCCAGCATGGTGGCAATCGCAGGTACGGCTTTCACACCTAATAGCGGTGGAGATAGCAAACTCA
AACCGGAGGTCGGAATAGATATAACATGTGTAAATGAGAGGCAGGGCAGGAATGGAGAAGAAAGATCCTT
GGAATCCCTGAGGCAGTATATAGATATATTCAGCGAAGTATTCAGCACCGCAGAGATGGCTAATATAAGG
CGACTTGATGGGGTTTCCTCAAGTTCCCTTAGTGCAGACAGACTCGTAGATTATGGATACCGATTATTCT
ACACCTATTGGGCCTTAAAAGAGGCTTATATCAAGATGACAGGTGAGGCCTTATTGGCTCCTTGGTTGAG
AGAGCTGGAGTTTTCCAACGTGGTCGCTCCAGCCGCTGTCGCCGAAAGCGGGGACTCTGCTGGAGACTTT
GGCGAACCGTACACTGGCGTGCGTACAACATTGTATAAGAACCTCGTAGAGGACGTACGAATTGAGGTAG
CTGCTTTGGGAGGAGATTATCTGTTCGCAACAGCCGCTAGAGGTGGTGGTATAGGCGCATCCTCACGTCC
TGGTGGTGGCCCAGATGGCTCTGGAATTAGATCCCAGGACCCTTGGAGGCCGTTCAAGAAACTCGATATA
GAGCGTGACATACAGCCATGTGCTACGGGCGTTTGTAATTGCCTGTCCTCAGGATAGGCTTGATCCCCCG
TCGACAGCTAGCTATATCATCAATTTATGTATTACACATAATATCGCACTCAGTCTTTCATCTACGGCAA
TGTACCAGCTGATATAATCAGTTATTGAAATATTTCTGAATTTAAACTTGCATCAATAAATTTATGTTTT
TGCTTGGACTATAATACCTGACTTGTTATTTTATCAATAAATATTTAAACTATATTTCTTTCAAGATCGC
TGTTAGAGCTCGGACGTGGGCAGGTGTGATGAAAAGCCTTAGGGTCAGGTGGCACTTTTCGGGGAAATGT
GCGATGAACCCCTATTTGTTTATTTTTCTAAATACATTCAAATATGTATCCGCTAATGAGACAATAACCC
TGATAAATGCTTCAATTATATTGAAAAAGGAAGAGTATGAGTATCCAACATTTCCGTGTCGCCCTTATTC
CCTTTTTTGCGGCCTTCTGCCTTCCTGTTTTTGCTCACCCAGAAACGCTGGTGAAAGTAAAAGATGCTGA
AGATCAGTTGGGTGCCCGAGTGGGTTACATTGAACTGGATCTCAACAGCGGCAAAATCTTAGAGAGTTTT
CGCCCCGAAGAACGCTTCCCAATGATGAGCACTTTCAAAGTTCTGCTATGTGGCGCGGTGTTATCCCGTA
TTGATGCTGGGCAAGAGCAACTCGGTCGCCGCATACACTATTCTCAGAATGACTTGGTTGAGTATTCACC
AGTCACAGAAAAGCATCTTACGGATGGCATGACAGTAAGAGAATTATGTAGTGCTGCCATAACCATGAGT
GATAACACTGCGGCCAACTTACTTCTGACAACGATTGGAGGACCGAAGGAGCTAACCGCTTTTTTGCACA
ACATGGGGGATCATGTAACTCGCCTTGATCGTTGGGAACCGGAGCTGAATGAAGCCATACCAAACGACGA
GCGTGACACCACGATGCCTGTAGCAATGGCAACAACTCTCCGCAAACTATTAACTGGCGAACTACTTACT
CTTGCTTCACGCCAGCAACTCATTGACTGGATGGAGGCGGACAAAGTTGCAGGACCACTTCTGCGCTCGG
CACTTCCGGCTGGCTGGTTTATTGCTGATAAATCTGGAGCCGGTGAGCGTGGCTCTCGCGGTATCATTGC
AGCACTGGGGCCAGATGGTAAGCCCTCCCGTATCGTAGTTATCTACACGACGGGGAGTCAGGCAACTATG
GATGAACGAAATAGACAGATCGCTGAGATAGGTGCCTCACTGATTAAGCATTGGTAACTGTCAGACGAAG
GGAAATAAATAGTAGCCCGCCTGATGTGCGGGCTTTTTTTTGGTGGTGGTTACCAGTGTCGCTTAGCTAC
CGTAGGTCCTCTTAGGCGGTCCGATTAGCGACATAGTCATCAATGCCTTGACGGCAAAATCCCTTAACGT
GAGTTTTCGTTCCACTGAGCGTCAGACCCCGTAGAAAAGATCAAAGGATCTTCTTGAGATCCTTTTTTTC
TGCGCGTAATCTGCTGCTTGCAAACAAAAAAACCACCGCTACCAGCGGTGGTTTGTTTGCCGGATCAAGA
GCTACTAACTCTTTTTCCGAAGGTAACTGGCTTCAGCAGAGCGCAGATACCAAATACTGTTCTTCTAGTG
TAGCCGTAGTTAGGCCACCACTTCAAGAACTCTGTAGCACCGCCTACATACCTCGCTCTGCTAATCCTGT
TACCAGTGGCTGCTGCCAGTGGCGATAAGTCGTGTCTTACCGGGTTGGACTCAAGACGATAGTTACCGGA
TAAGGCGCAGCGGTCGGGCTGAACGGGGGGTTCGTGCTCACAGCCCAGCTTGGAGCGAACGACCTACACC
GAACTGAGATACCTACAGCGTGAGCTATGAGAAAGCGCCACGCTTCCCGAAGGGAGAAAGGCGGACAGGT
ATCCGGTAAGCGGCAGGGTCGGAACAGGAGAGCGCACGAGGGAGCTTCCAGGGGGAAACGCCTGGTATCT
TTATAGTCCTGTCGGGTTTCGCCACCTCTGACTTGAGCGTCGATTTTTGTGATGCTCGTCAGGGGGGCGG
AGCCTATGGAAAAACGCCAGCAACGCGGCCTTTTTACGGTTCCTGGCCTTTTGCTGGCCTTTTGCTCACA
TGTTCTTTCCTGCGTTATCCCCTGATTCTGTGGATAACCGTATTACC
Features (pLannotate 1.2.2; 9 found; start..end, strand, type, name):
      4..76      +  rep_origin     RSF ori (fragment): Plasmids containing the RSF 1030 origin of replication can be propagated in E. coli cells that contain additional plasmids with compatible origins.
    191..536     +  promoter       CaMV 35S promoter: strong constitutive promoter from cauliflower mosaic virus
    488..534     +  promoter       minimal CaMV 35S promoter: minimal 35S promoter from cauliflower mosaic virus
    565..618     +  misc_feature   TMV Ω: translational enhancer from the tobacco mosaic virus 5'-leader sequence (Gallie et al., 1988)
    627..1658    +  CDS            npgA: PPTA_EMENI - Also known as cfwA. Experimental evidence at protein level: Swiss-Prot protein existence level 1. Transfers the 4'-phosphopantetheine moiety from coenzyme A to a Ser of an acyl-carrier-protein. The enzyme is able to transfer the cofactor to a broad range of enzymes with acyl- or peptidyl-carrier protein domains. Required for primary biological processes such as growth and asexual/sexual development, and activates target enzymes involved in the synthesis of metabolites such as fatty acids, polyketides and nonribosomal peptides, lysine, siderophore, penicillin, sterigmatocystin, sha
   1687..1887    +  terminator     gene 7 terminator: transcription terminator for octopine-type Ti plasmid gene 7
   1966..2066    +  promoter       AmpR promoter: bla
   2067..2927    +  CDS            AmpR: β-lactamase; bla; confers resistance to ampicillin, carbenicillin, and related antibiotics
   3134..3722    +  rep_origin     ori: high-copy-number ColE1/pMB1/pBR322/pUC origin of replication
