>Addgene plasmid #139729 | pCO486 | addgene full sequence | sequence record 292643 | Addgene NGS Result
GCCTTTGAGTGAGCTGATACCGCTCGCCGCAGCCGAACGACCGAGCGCAGCGAGTCAGTGAGCGAGGAAG
CGGAAGAGCGCCCACCTGCTCATGATCGGCGCGCCCTATGGACGTCAACATGGTGGAGCACGACACTCTG
GTCTACTCCAAAAATGTCAAAGATACAGTCTCAGAAGATCAAAGGGCTATTGAGACTTTTCAACAAAGGA
TAATTTCGGGAAACCTCCTCGGATTCCATTGCCCAGCTATCTGTCACTTCATCGAAAGGACAGTAGAAAA
GGAAGGTGGCTCCTACAAATGCCATCATTGCGATAAAGGAAAGGCTATCATTCAAGATCTCTCTGCCGAC
AGTGGTCCCAAAGATGGACCCCCACCCACGAGGAGCATCGTGGAAAAAGAAGAGGTTCCAACCACGTCTA
CAAAGCAAGTGGATTGATGTGACATCTCCACTGACGTAAGGGATGACGCACAATCCCACTATCCTTCGCA
AGACCCTTCCTCTATATAAGGAAGTTCATTTCATTTGGAGAGGACACGCTCGAGTATAAGAGCTCATTTT
TACAACAATTACCAACAACAACAAACAACAAACAACATTACAATTACATTTACAATTATCGATACAATGG
TGCAGGACACTTCAAGTGCTAGCACAAGTCCAATTTTAACCAGATGGTATATAGACACTCGACCTCTCAC
GGCAAGTACCGCCGCACTTCCGCTGCTGGAAACGCTGCAACCAGCTGATCAGATCTCCGTCCAAAAATAT
TATCATCTCAAGGACAAGCACATGTCACTTGCCTCCAACCTTTTGAAGTATTTATTCGTTCATCGAAATT
GCCGAATACCATGGAGTAGTATTGTCATATCAAGAACGCCCGACCCGCACAGAAGGCCTTGCTATATACC
TCCTTCAGGTTCACAAGAGGACTCCTTCAAAGACGGATATACGGGAATCAACGTAGAATTCAACGTTAGT
CACCAAGCCAGCATGGTGGCAATCGCAGGTACGGCTTTCACACCTAATAGCGGTGGAGATAGCAAACTCA
AACCGGAGGTCGGAATAGATATAACATGTGTAAATGAGAGGCAGGGCAGGAATGGAGAAGAAAGATCCTT
GGAATCCCTGAGGCAGTATATAGATATATTCAGCGAAGTATTCAGCACCGCAGAGATGGCTAATATAAGG
CGACTTGATGGGGTTTCCTCAAGTTCCCTTAGTGCAGACAGACTCGTAGATTATGGATACCGATTATTCT
ACACCTATTGGGCCTTAAAAGAGGCTTATATCAAGATGACAGGTGAGGCCTTATTGGCTCCTTGGTTGAG
AGAGCTGGAGTTTTCCAACGTGGTCGCTCCAGCCGCTGTCGCCGAAAGCGGGGACTCTGCTGGAGACTTT
GGCGAACCGTACACTGGCGTGCGTACAACATTGTATAAGAACCTCGTAGAGGACGTACGAATTGAGGTAG
CTGCTTTGGGAGGAGATTATCTGTTCGCAACAGCCGCTAGAGGTGGTGGTATAGGCGCATCCTCACGTCC
TGGTGGTGGCCCAGATGGCTCTGGAATTAGATCCCAGGACCCTTGGAGGCCGTTCAAGAAACTCGATATA
GAGCGTGACATACAGCCATGTGCTACGGGCGTTTGTAATTGCCTGTCCTCAGGATAGGCTTGATCCCCCG
TCGACAGCTAGCTATATCATCAATTTATGTATTACACATAATATCGCACTCAGTCTTTCATCTACGGCAA
TGTACCAGCTGATATAATCAGTTATTGAAATATTTCTGAATTTAAACTTGCATCAATAAATTTATGTTTT
TGCTTGGACTATAATACCTGACTTGTTATTTTATCAATAAATATTTAAACTATATTTCTTTCAAGATCGC
TGTTAGAGCTCGGACGTGGGCAGGTGTGATGAAAAGCCTTAGGGTCAGGTGGCACTTTTCGGGGAAATGT
GCGATGAACCCCTATTTGTTTATTTTTCTAAATACATTCAAATATGTATCCGCTAATGAGACAATAACCC
TGATAAATGCTTCAATTATATTGAAAAAGGAAGAGTATGAGTATCCAACATTTCCGTGTCGCCCTTATTC
CCTTTTTTGCGGCCTTCTGCCTTCCTGTTTTTGCTCACCCAGAAACGCTGGTGAAAGTAAAAGATGCTGA
AGATCAGTTGGGTGCCCGAGTGGGTTACATTGAACTGGATCTCAACAGCGGCAAAATCTTAGAGAGTTTT
CGCCCCGAAGAACGCTTCCCAATGATGAGCACTTTCAAAGTTCTGCTATGTGGCGCGGTGTTATCCCGTA
TTGATGCTGGGCAAGAGCAACTCGGTCGCCGCATACACTATTCTCAGAATGACTTGGTTGAGTATTCACC
AGTCACAGAAAAGCATCTTACGGATGGCATGACAGTAAGAGAATTATGTAGTGCTGCCATAACCATGAGT
GATAACACTGCGGCCAACTTACTTCTGACAACGATTGGAGGACCGAAGGAGCTAACCGCTTTTTTGCACA
ACATGGGGGATCATGTAACTCGCCTTGATCGTTGGGAACCGGAGCTGAATGAAGCCATACCAAACGACGA
GCGTGACACCACGATGCCTGTAGCAATGGCAACAACTCTCCGCAAACTATTAACTGGCGAACTACTTACT
CTTGCTTCACGCCAGCAACTCATTGACTGGATGGAGGCGGACAAAGTTGCAGGACCACTTCTGCGCTCGG
CACTTCCGGCTGGCTGGTTTATTGCTGATAAATCTGGAGCCGGTGAGCGTGGCTCTCGCGGTATCATTGC
AGCACTGGGGCCAGATGGTAAGCCCTCCCGTATCGTAGTTATCTACACGACGGGGAGTCAGGCAACTATG
GATGAACGAAATAGACAGATCGCTGAGATAGGTGCCTCACTGATTAAGCATTGGTAACTGTCAGACGAAG
GGAAATAAATAGTAGCCCGCCTGATGTGCGGGCTTTTTTTTGGTGGTGGTTACCAGTGTCGCTTAGCTAC
CGTAGGTCCTCTTAGGCGGTCCGATTAGCGACATAGTCATCAATGCCTTGACGGCAAAATCCCTTAACGT
GAGTTTTCGTTCCACTGAGCGTCAGACCCCGTAGAAAAGATCAAAGGATCTTCTTGAGATCCTTTTTTTC
TGCGCGTAATCTGCTGCTTGCAAACAAAAAAACCACCGCTACCAGCGGTGGTTTGTTTGCCGGATCAAGA
GCTACTAACTCTTTTTCCGAAGGTAACTGGCTTCAGCAGAGCGCAGATACCAAATACTGTTCTTCTAGTG
TAGCCGTAGTTAGGCCACCACTTCAAGAACTCTGTAGCACCGCCTACATACCTCGCTCTGCTAATCCTGT
TACCAGTGGCTGCTGCCAGTGGCGATAAGTCGTGTCTTACCGGGTTGGACTCAAGACGATAGTTACCGGA
TAAGGCGCAGCGGTCGGGCTGAACGGGGGGTTCGTGCTCACAGCCCAGCTTGGAGCGAACGACCTACACC
GAACTGAGATACCTACAGCGTGAGCTATGAGAAAGCGCCACGCTTCCCGAAGGGAGAAAGGCGGACAGGT
ATCCGGTAAGCGGCAGGGTCGGAACAGGAGAGCGCACGAGGGAGCTTCCAGGGGGAAACGCCTGGTATCT
TTATAGTCCTGTCGGGTTTCGCCACCTCTGACTTGAGCGTCGATTTTTGTGATGCTCGTCAGGGGGGCGG
AGCCTATGGAAAAACGCCAGCAACGCGGCCTTTTTACGGTTCCTGGCCTTTTGCTGGCCTTTTGCTCACA
TGTTCTTTCCTGCGTTATCCCCTGATTCTGTGGATAACCGTATTACC
Features (pLannotate 1.2.2; 9 found; start..end, strand, type, name):
      4..76      +  rep_origin     RSF ori (fragment): Plasmids containing the RSF 1030 origin of replication can be propagated in E. coli cells that contain additional plasmids with compatible origins.
    191..536     +  promoter       CaMV 35S promoter: strong constitutive promoter from cauliflower mosaic virus
    488..534     +  promoter       minimal CaMV 35S promoter: minimal 35S promoter from cauliflower mosaic virus
    565..618     +  misc_feature   TMV Ω: translational enhancer from the tobacco mosaic virus 5'-leader sequence (Gallie et al., 1988)
    627..1658    +  CDS            npgA: PPTA_EMENI - Also known as cfwA. Experimental evidence at protein level: Swiss-Prot protein existence level 1. Transfers the 4'-phosphopantetheine moiety from coenzyme A to a Ser of an acyl-carrier-protein. The enzyme is able to transfer the cofactor to a broad range of enzymes with acyl- or peptidyl-carrier protein domains. Required for primary biological processes such as growth and asexual/sexual development, and activates target enzymes involved in the synthesis of metabolites such as fatty acids, polyketides and nonribosomal peptides, lysine, siderophore, penicillin, sterigmatocystin, sha
   1687..1887    +  terminator     gene 7 terminator: transcription terminator for octopine-type Ti plasmid gene 7
   1966..2066    +  promoter       AmpR promoter: bla
   2067..2927    +  CDS            AmpR: β-lactamase; bla; confers resistance to ampicillin, carbenicillin, and related antibiotics
   3134..3722    +  rep_origin     ori: high-copy-number ColE1/pMB1/pBR322/pUC origin of replication
