[The description below was written by a language model from this plasmid's Addgene catalogue record and pLannotate feature annotations shown in this document.]
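Description:
pCO486 is a small (about 3.8 kb) module plasmid built on the pMOD_A backbone, one of a set of individual components used to assemble the fungal bioluminescence pathway for expression in plants. It is maintained in E. coli as a high-copy plasmid through a ColE1/pUC-type origin and is selected with ampicillin via the bla (AmpR) gene and its native promoter. The annotation also detects a short fragment of an RSF origin, which is too small to be functional and is probably a backbone remnant.

The payload is a single plant expression cassette. A short form of the cauliflower mosaic virus 35S promoter, a strong constitutive plant promoter, drives transcription. It is followed by the tobacco mosaic virus Ω 5' leader, which acts as a translational enhancer. The coding sequence is NpgA, a 4'-phosphopantetheinyl transferase that moves the phosphopantetheine group from coenzyme A onto carrier-protein domains, and transcription ends at the terminator of octopine-type Ti plasmid gene 7. In the bioluminescence pathway, an enzyme of this kind is needed to activate the carrier-domain-containing biosynthetic enzyme that produces the luciferin precursor.

The catalogue entry lists the insert species as Neonothopanus nambi, whereas the feature annotation matches the coding sequence to the Aspergillus (Emericella) nidulans npgA protein. The insert was synthesized and introduced through BsaI sites that were destroyed during cloning, consistent with Golden Gate-style construction. As a module vector, pCO486 is intended to be combined with the other pathway modules into a larger plant transformation construct for building auto-luminescent reporters, rather than being used for plant delivery by itself.
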