Addgene plasmid #139729: pCO486
Purpose: Module plasmid, individual component of Fungal Bioluminescent Pathway, Npga
Depositing lab: Daniel Voytas. Depositing organization: University of Minnesota. Publication: Building customizable auto-luminescent luciferase-based reporters in plants. Khakhar A, Starker CG, Chamness JC, Lee N, Stokke S, Wang C, Swanson R, Rizvi F, Imaizumi T, Voytas DF. Elife. 2020 Mar 25;9. pii: 52786. doi: 10.7554/eLife.52786. PubMed 32209230.
Backbone
  Vector backbone: pMOD_A
  Vector type: Plant Expression, Luciferase
Growth in bacteria
  Bacterial resistance: Ampicillin, 100 μg/mL
  Growth temperature: 37°C
  Growth strain: DH5alpha
  Copy number: High Copy
Gene/Insert
  Gene/Insert name: pMOD_A_35S Short_TMV 5':AsNpga:tAtug7
  Species: Neonothopanus nambi
  Promoter: 35S
  Cloning method: Restriction Enzyme; 5′ cloning site BsaI (destroyed during cloning); 3′ cloning site BsaI (destroyed during cloning)
Resource information
  A portion of this plasmid was derived from a plasmid made by: synthesized
Terms and licenses: Academic/Nonprofit Terms; Industry Terms: Not Available to Industry
How to cite: pCO486 was a gift from Daniel Voytas (Addgene plasmid # 139729 ; http://n2t.net/addgene:139729 ; RRID:Addgene_139729)
